>Addgene plasmid #209083 | pcDNA_FRT_SNCA-Avi_HygR-2A-BirA.dna(TO_deleted). (pEHA1448) | addgene full sequence | sequence record 412665 | Addgene NGS Result
GACGGATCGGGAGATCTCCCGATCCCCTATGGTGCACTCTCAGTACAATCTGCTCTGATGCCGCATAGTT
AAGCCAGTATCTGCTCCCTGCTTGTGTGTTGGAGGTCGCTGAGTAGTGCGCGAGCAAAATTTAAGCTACA
ACAAGGCAAGGCTTGACCGACAATTGCATGAAGAATCTGCTTAGGGTTAGGCGTTTTGCGCTGCTTCGCG
ATGTACGGGCCAGATATACGCGTTGACATTGATTATTGACTAGTTATTAATAGTAATCAATTACGGGGTC
ATTAGTTCATAGCCCATATATGGAGTTCCGCGTTACATAACTTACGGTAAATGGCCCGCCTGGCTGACCG
CCCAACGACCCCCGCCCATTGACGTCAATAATGACGTATGTTCCCATAGTAACGCCAATAGGGACTTTCC
ATTGACGTCAATGGGTGGAGTATTTACGGTAAACTGCCCACTTGGCAGTACATCAAGTGTATCATATGCC
AAGTACGCCCCCTATTGACGTCAATGACGGTAAATGGCCCGCCTGGCATTATGCCCAGTACATGACCTTA
TGGGACTTTCCTACTTGGCAGTACATCTACGTATTAGTCATCGCTATTACCATGGTGATGCGGTTTTGGC
AGTACATCAATGGGCGTGGATAGCGGTTTGACTCACGGGGATTTCCAAGTCTCCACCCCATTGACGTCAA
TGGGAGTTTGTTTTGGCACCAAAATCAACGGGACTTTCCAAAATGTCGTAACAACTCCGCCCCATTGACG
CAAATGGGCGGTAGGCGTGTACGGTGGGAGGTCTATATAAGCAGAGCTCTCGTCGACGAGCTCGTTTAGT
GAACCGTCAGATCGCCTGGAGACGCCATCCACGCTGTTTTGACCTCCATAGAAGACACCGGGACCGATCC
AGCCTCCGGACTCTAGCGTTTAAACTTAAGCTTGCCGCCACCATGGATGTATTCATGAAAGGACTTTCAA
AGGCCAAGGAGGGAGTTGTGGCTGCTGCTGAGAAAACCAAACAGGGTGTGGCAGAAGCAGCAGGAAAGAC
AAAAGAG
[192 nt withheld, positions 1058-1249]
TTGGGCAAGAATGAAGAAGGAGCCCCACAGGAAGGAATTCTGGAAGATATGCCTGTGGATCCTGACAATG
AGGCTTATGAAATGCCTTCTGAGGAAGGGTATCAAGACTACGAACCTGAAGCCCTCGAGGGTCTGAACGA
CATCTTCGAGGCTCAGAAAATCGAATGGCACGAATAAGGGCCCGTTTAAACCCGCTGATCAGCCTCGACT
GTGCCTTCTAGTTGCCAGCCATCTGTTGTTTGCCCCTCCCCCGTGCCTTCCTTGACCCTGGAAGGTGCCA
CTCCCACTGTCCTTTCCTAATAAAATGAGGAAATTGCATCGCATTGTCTGAGTAGGTGTCATTCTATTCT
GGGGGGTGGGGTGGGGCAGGACAGCAAGGGGGAGGATTGGGAAGACAATAGCAGGCATGCTGGGGATGCG
GTGGGCTCTATGGCTTCTGAGGCGGAAAGAACCAGCTGGGGCTCTAGGGGGTATCCCC
[124 nt withheld, positions 1728-1851]
C
[91 nt withheld, positions 1853-1943]
AGGGTGATGGTTCACGTACCTAGAAGTTCCTATTCCGAAGTTCCTATTCTCTAGAAAGTATAGGAACTTC
CTTGGCCAAAAAGCCTGAACTCACCGCGACGTCTGTCGAGAAGTTTCTGATCGAAAAGTTCGACAGCGTC
TCCGACCTGATGCAGCTCTCGGAGGGCGAAGAATCTCGTGCTTTCAGCTTCGATGTAGGAGGGCGTGGAT
ATGTCCTGCGGGTAAATAGCTGCGCCGATGGTTTCTACAAAGATCGTTATGTTTATCGGCACTTTGCATC
GGCCGCGCTCCCGATTCCGGAAGTGCTTGACATTGGGGAATTCAGCGAGAGCCTGACCTATTGCATCTCC
CGCCGTGCACAGGGTGTCACGTTGCAAGACCTGCCTGAAACCGAACTGCCCGCTGTTCTGCAGCCGGTCG
CGGAGGCCATGGATGCGATCGCTGCGGCCGATCTTAGCCAGACGAGCGGGTTCGGCCCATTCGGACCGCA
AGGAATCGGTCAATACACTACATGGCGTGATTTCATATGCGCGATTGCTGATCCCCATGTGTATCACTGG
CAAACTGTGATGGACGACACCGTCAGTGCGTCCGTCGCGCAGGCTCTCGATGAGCTGATGCTTTGGGCCG
AGGACTGCCCCGAAGTCCGGCACCTCGTGCACGCGGATTTCGGCTCCAACAATGTCCTGACGGACAATGG
CCGCATAACAGCGGTCATTGACTGGAGCGAGGCGATGTTCGGGGATTCCCAATACGAGGTCGCCAACATC
TTCTTCTGGAGGCCGTGGTTGGCTTGTATGGAGCAGCAGACGCGCTACTTCGAGCGGAGGCATCCGGAGC
TTGCAGGATCGCCGCGGCTCCGGGCGTATATGCTCCGCATTGGTCTTGACCAACTCTATCAGAGCTTGGT
TGACGGCAATTTCGATGATGCAGCTTGGGCGCAGGGTCGATGCGACGCAATCGTCCGATCCGGAGCCGGG
ACTGTCGGGCGTACACAAATCGCCCGCAGAAGCGCGGCCGTCTGGACCGATGGCTGTGTAGAAGTACTCG
CCGATAGTGGAAACCGACGCCCCAGCACTCGTCCGAGGGCAAAGGAAGGCAGCGGAGAGGGCAGAGGAAG
CCTTCTAACATGCGGTGACGTGGAGGAGAATCCCGGCCCTGGAATGAAGGACAACACCGTGCCCCTGAAG
CTGATCGCCCTGCTGGCCAACGGCGAGTTCCACTCTGGCGAGCAGCTGGGAGAGACCCTGGGAATGAGCA
GAGCCGCCATCAACAAGCACATCCAGACACTGAGAGACTGGGGAGTGGACGTGTTCACCGTGCCTGGCAA
GGGCTACAGCCTGCCTGAGCCTATCCAGCTGCTGAACGCCAAGCAGATCCTGGGACAGCTGGATGGCGGA
AGCGTGGCCGTGCTGCCTGTGATCGACTCCACCAATCAGTACCTGCTGGACAGAATCGGAGAGCTGAAGT
CCGGCGACGCCTGCATCGCCGAGTACCAGCAGGCTGGCAGAGGAAGAAGAGGACGGAAGTGGTTCAGCCC
ATTCGGAGCCAACCTGTACCTGTCCATGTTCTGGAGACTGGAGCAGGGACCTGCTGCTGCCATCGGACTG
AGTCTGGTGATCGGAATCGTGATGGCCGAGGTGCTGAGAAAGCTGGGAGCCGACAAGGTGAGAGTGAAGT
GGCCTAATGACCTGTACCTCCAGGACCGCAAGCTGGCTGGCATCCTGGTGGAGCTGACAGGCAAGACAGG
CGATGCCGCTCAGATCGTGATCGGAGCCGGAATCAACATGGCCATGAGAAGAGTGGAGGAGAGCGTGGTG
AACCAGGGCTGGATCACCCTGCAGGAGGCTGGCATCAACCTGGACCGGAACACCCTGGCCGCCATGCTGA
TCAGAGAGCTGAGAGCCGCTCTGGAGCTGTTCGAGCAGGAGGGACTGGCTCCTTACCTGAGCAGATGGGA
GAAGCTGGACAACTTCATCAACAGACCTGTGAAGCTGATCATCGGCGACAAGGAAATCTTCGGCATCTCC
AGAGGAATCGACAAGCAGGGAGCTCTGCTGCTGGAGCAGGACGGAATCATCAAGCCCTGGATGGGCGGAG
AAATCTCCCTGAGAAGCGCAGAGAAGTAACACGTACTACGAGATTTCGATTCCACCGCCGCCTTCTATGA
AAGGTTGGGCTTCGGAATCGTTTTCCGGGACGCCGGCTGGATGATCCTCCAGCGCGGGGATCTCATGCTG
GAGTTCTTCGCCCACCCCAACTTGTTTATTGCAGCTTATAATGGTTACAAATAAAGCAATAGCATCACAA
ATTTCACAAATAAAGCATTTTTTTCACTGCATTCTAGTTGTGGTTTGTCCAAACTCATCAATGTATCTTA
TCATGTCTGTATACCGTCGACCTCTAGCTAGAGCTTGGCGTAATCATGGTCATAGCTGTTTCCTGTGTGA
AATTGTTATCCGCTCACAATTCCACACAACATACGAGCCGGAAGCATAAAGTGTAAAGCCTGGGGTGCCT
AATGAGTGAGCTAACTCACATTAATTGCGTTGCGCTCACTGCCCGCTTTCCAGTCGGGAAACCTGTCGTG
CCAGCTGCATTAATGAATCGGCCAACGCGCGGGGAGAGGCGGTTTGCGTATTGGGCGCTCTTCCGCTTCC
TCGCTCACTGACTCGCTGCGCTCGGTCGTTCGGCTGCGGCGAGCGGTATCAGCTCACTCAAAGGCGGTAA
TACGGTTATCCACAGAATCAGGGGATAACGCAGGAAAGAACATGTGAGCAAAAGGCCAGCAAAAGGCCAG
GAACCGTAAAAAGGCCGCGTTGCTGGCGTTTTTCCATAGGCTCCGCCCCCCTGACGAGCATCACAAAAAT
CGACGCTCAAGTCAGAGGTGGCGAAACCCGACAGGACTATAAAGATACCAGGCGTTTCCCCCTGGAAGCT
CCCTCGTGCGCTCTCCTGTTCCGACCCTGCCGCTTACCGGATACCTGTCCGCCTTTCTCCCTTCGGGAAG
CGTGGCGCTTTCTCATAGCTCACGCTGTAGGTATCTCAGTTCGGTGTAGGTCGTTCGCTCCAAGCTGGGC
TGTGTGCACGAACCCCCCGTTCAGCCCGACCGCTGCGCCTTATCCGGTAACTATCGTCTTGAGTCCAACC
CGGTAAGACACGACTTATCGCCACTGGCAGCAGCCACTGGTAACAGGATTAGCAGAGCGAGGTATGTAGG
CGGTGCTACAGAGTTCTTGAAGTGGTGGCCTAACTACGGCTACACTAGAAGAACAGTATTTGGTATCTGC
GCTCTGCTGAAGCCAGTTACCTTCGGAAAAAGAGTTGGTAGCTCTTGATCCGGCAAACAAACCACCGCTG
GTAGCGGTGGTTTTTTTGTTTGCAAGCAGCAGATTACGCGCAGAAAAAAAGGATCTCAAGAAGATCCTTT
GATCTTTTCTACGGGGTCTGACGCTCAGTGGAACGAAAACTCACGTTAAGGGATTTTGGTCATGAGATTA
TCAAAAAGGATCTTCACCTAGATCCTTTTAAATTAAAAATGAAGTTTTAAATCAATCTAAAGTATATATG
AGTAAACTTGGTCTGACAGTTACCAATGCTTAATCAGTGAGGCACCTATCTCAGCGATCTGTCTATTTCG
TTCATCCATAGTTGCCTGACTCCCCGTCGTGTAGATAACTACGATACGGGAGGGCTTACCATCTGGCCCC
AGTGCTGCAATGATACCGCGAGACCCACGCTCACCGGCTCCAGATTTATCAGCAATAAACCAGCCAGCCG
GAAGGGCCGAGCGCAGAAGTGGTCCTGCAACTTTATCCGCCTCCATCCAGTCTATTAATTGTTGCCGGGA
AGCTAGAGTAAGTAGTTCGCCAGTTAATAGTTTGCGCAACGTTGTTGCCATTGCTACAGGCATCGTGGTG
TCACGCTCGTCGTTTGGTATGGCTTCATTCAGCTCCGGTTCCCAACGATCAAGGCGAGTTACATGATCCC
CCATGTTGTGCAAAAAAGCGGTTAGCTCCTTCGGTCCTCCGATCGTTGTCAGAAGTAAGTTGGCCGCAGT
GTTATCACTCATGGTTATGGCAGCACTGCATAATTCTCTTACTGTCATGCCATCCGTAAGATGCTTTTCT
GTGACTGGTGAGTACTCAACCAAGTCATTCTGAGAATAGTGTATGCGGCGACCGAGTTGCTCTTGCCCGG
CGTCAATACGGGATAATACCGCGCCACATAGCAGAACTTTAAAAGTGCTCATCATTGGAAAACGTTCTTC
GGGGCGAAAACTCTCAAGGATCTTACCGCTGTTGAGATCCAGTTCGATGTAACCCACTCGTGCACCCAAC
TGATCTTCAGCATCTTTTACTTTCACCAGCGTTTCTGGGTGAGCAAAAACAGGAAGGCAAAATGCCGCAA
AAAAGGGAATAAGGGCGACACGGAAATGTTGAATACTCATACTCTTCCTTTTTCAATATTATTGAAGCAT
TTATCAGGGTTATTGTCTCATGAGCGGATACATATTTGAATGTATTTAGAAAAATAAACAAATAGGGGTT
CCGCGCACATTTCCCCGAAAAGTGCCACCTGACGTC
Features (pLannotate 1.2.2; 21 found; start..end, strand, type, name):
     28..80      -  misc_feature   bom (fragment): basis of mobility region from pBR322
    235..614     +  enhancer       CMV enhancer: human cytomegalovirus immediate early enhancer
    615..818     +  promoter       CMV promoter: human cytomegalovirus (CMV) immediate early promoter
    828..861     +  promoter       TRE3GV promoter (fragment): 3rd-generation Tet-responsive promoter that can be activated by binding of Tet-On® 3G, optimized for retroviral and lentiviral vectors
    953..1372    +  CDS            SNCA (sequence partly withheld): SYUA_HUMAN - Also known as NACP, PARK1. Experimental evidence at protein level: Swiss-Prot protein existence level 1. Neuronal protein that plays several roles in synaptic activity such as regulation of synaptic vesicle trafficking and subsequent neurotransmitter release. Participates as a monomer in synaptic vesicle exocytosis by enhancing vesicle priming, fusion and dilation of exocytotic fusion pores (PubMed:28288128, PubMed:30404828). Mechanistically, acts by increasing local Ca(2+) release from microdomains which is essential for the enhancement of ATP-induced exocytosis (PubMed:30404828)
   1382..1423    +  CDS            AviTag™ (fragment): peptide tag that allows for enzymatic biotinylation
   1458..1682    +  polyA_signal   bGH poly(A) signal: bovine growth hormone polyadenylation signal
   1686..1707    +  promoter       SV40 promoter (fragment): SV40 enhancer and early promoter
   1728..1961    +  rep_origin     f1 ori (fragment) (sequence partly withheld): f1 bacteriophage origin of replication; arrow indicates direction of (+) strand synthesis
   1966..2013    +  protein_bind   FRT: FLP-mediated recombination occurs in the 8-bp core sequence TCTAGAAA (Turan and Bode, 2011). FLP recombinase from the Saccharomyces cerevisiae 2μ plasmid
   2021..3040    +  CDS            HygR: aminoglycoside phosphotransferase from E. coli; aph(4)-Ia; confers resistance to hygromycin
   3107..4069    +  CDS            birA: BIRA_ECOLI - Also known as bioR, dhbB. Experimental evidence at protein level: Swiss-Prot protein existence level 1. Acts both as a biotin--[acetyl-CoA-carboxylase] ligase and a biotin-operon repressor. In the presence of ATP, BirA activates biotin to form the BirA-biotinyl-5'-adenylate (BirA-bio-5'-AMP or holoBirA) complex. HoloBirA can either transfer the biotinyl moiety to the biotin carboxyl carrier protein (BCCP) subunit of acetyl-CoA carboxylase, or bind to the biotin operator site and inhibit transcription of the operon. From Escherichia coli (strain K12).
   4082..4207    +  CDS            ble (fragment): BLE_KLEPN - Experimental evidence at protein level: Swiss-Prot protein existence level 1. Binding protein with a strong affinity to the bleomycin family of antibiotics. Binds to CL990; an antimitotic-antibiotic compound. From Klebsiella pneumoniae.
   4202..4323    +  polyA_signal   SV40 poly(A) signal: SV40 polyadenylation signal
   4396..4412    -  protein_bind   lac operator: The lac repressor binds to the lac operator to inhibit transcription in E. coli. This inhibition can be relieved by adding lactose or isopropyl-β-D-thiogalactopyranoside (IPTG). lac repressor encoded by lacI
   4420..4450    -  promoter       lac promoter: promoter for the E. coli lac operon
   4465..4486    -  protein_bind   CAP binding site: CAP binding activates transcription in the presence of cAMP. E. coli catabolite activator protein
   4499..4591    -  CDS            lacI (fragment): lac repressor; lacI; The lac repressor binds to the lac operator to inhibit transcription in E. coli. This inhibition can be relieved by adding lactose or isopropyl-β-D-thiogalactopyranoside (IPTG).
   4774..5362    -  rep_origin     ori: high-copy-number ColE1/pMB1/pBR322/pUC origin of replication
   5533..6393    -  CDS            AmpR: β-lactamase; bla; confers resistance to ampicillin, carbenicillin, and related antibiotics
   6394..6498    -  promoter       AmpR promoter: bla
