[The description below was written by a language model from this plasmid's Addgene catalogue record and pLannotate feature annotations shown in this document.]
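Description:
pcDNA_FRT_SNCA-Avi_HygR-2A-BirA (TO deleted), also called pEHA1448, is a 6.5 kb mammalian expression plasmid on a pcDNA-type backbone carrying an FRT site. It expresses human alpha-synuclein (SNCA) with a C-terminal AviTag together with the E. coli biotin ligase BirA. In bacteria it is maintained through a high-copy ColE1/pUC origin and selected with ampicillin via the bla gene and its own promoter. Remnants of an f1 origin, lac regulatory elements and a bom fragment are backbone leftovers.

The SNCA-Avi open reading frame is driven by the CMV immediate-early enhancer and promoter and terminated by the bGH polyadenylation signal. "TO deleted" in the name suggests that the tetracycline operator sequences of the parental backbone were removed, which would make expression constitutive; only a short Tet-responsive-like fragment is annotated downstream of the promoter.

A second unit begins with an FRT site placed directly upstream of the hygromycin resistance coding sequence. No functional promoter is annotated in front of it, only a small SV40 promoter fragment. This layout is typical of FLP-mediated integration systems, in which recombination into a genomic FRT landing site supplies the promoter and start codon, so hygromycin resistance appears only after correct integration. The record does not name a specific host cell line.

According to the construct name, HygR is joined through a 2A peptide to human codon-optimized BirA, so selected cells also make the ligase; the 2A itself is not annotated in the feature table. A ble fragment and the SV40 poly(A) signal follow. BirA biotinylates the AviTag on alpha-synuclein in cells. That modification would support streptavidin-based capture or detection of the protein, though the record states only co-expression as the purpose.
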