Addgene plasmid #209083: pcDNA_FRT_SNCA-Avi_HygR-2A-BirA.dna(TO_deleted). (pEHA1448)
Purpose: SNCA (Avi tagged) expression along with BirA ligase
Depositing lab: Vikram Khurana. Publication: The Parkinson's disease protein alpha-synuclein is a modulator of processing bodies and mRNA stability. Hallacli E, Kayatekin C, Nazeen S, Wang XH, Sheinkopf Z, Sathyakumar S, Sarkar S, Jiang X, Dong X, Di Maio R, Wang W, Keeney MT, Felsky D, Sandoe J, Vahdatshoar A, Udeshi ND, Mani DR, Carr SA, Lindquist S, De Jager PL, Bartel DP, Myers CL, Greenamyre JT, Feany MB, Sunyaev SR, Chung CY, Khurana V. Cell. 2022 Jun 9;185(12):2035-2056.e33. doi: 10.1016/j.cell.2022.05.008. PubMed 35688132.
Backbone
  Vector backbone: pCDNA
  Vector type: Mammalian Expression
Growth in bacteria
  Bacterial resistance: Ampicillin, 100 μg/mL
  Growth temperature: 37°C
  Growth strain: DH5alpha
  Copy number: High Copy
Gene/Insert 1
  Gene/Insert name: SNCA
  Species: H. sapiens (human)
  Entrez Gene: SNCA (a.k.a. NACP, PARK1, PARK4, PD1)
  Promoter: CMV
  Tag / fusion protein: Avi (C terminal on insert)
  Cloning method: Gibson Cloning
  Sequencing primers: 5′ n/a
Gene/Insert 2
  Gene/Insert name: BirA
  Species: E. coli
  Mutation: human codon optimized
Terms and licenses: Academic/Nonprofit Terms; Industry Terms: Not Available to Industry
Depositor comments: pEHA1448
How to cite: pcDNA_FRT_SNCA-Avi_HygR-2A-BirA.dna(TO_deleted). (pEHA1448) was a gift from Vikram Khurana (Addgene plasmid # 209083 ; http://n2t.net/addgene:209083 ; RRID:Addgene_209083)
